Addgene plasmid #1820: Friend MLV Env YFP
Depositing lab: Walther Mothes. Publication: Visualization of retroviral replication in living cells reveals budding into multivesicular bodies. Sherer NM, Lehmann MJ, Jimenez-Soto LF, Ingmundson A, Horner SM, Cicchetti G, Allen PG, Pypaert M, Cunningham JM, Mothes W. Traffic 2003 Nov;4(11):785-801. 10.1034/j.1600-0854.2003.00135.x PubMed 14617360.
Backbone
  Vector backbone: pcDNA3
  Backbone size w/o insert (bp): 6000
  Vector type: Mammalian Expression
  Selectable markers: Neomycin (select with G418)
Growth in bacteria
  Bacterial resistance: Ampicillin, 100 μg/mL
  Growth temperature: 37°C
  Growth strain: DH5alpha
  Copy number: High Copy
Gene/Insert
  Gene/Insert name: Envelope (alt names: Env; FrMLVgp3)
  Species: MuLV
  Insert size (bp): 2800
  Entrez Gene: env (a.k.a. FrMLVgp3)
  Tag / fusion protein: EYFP
  Cloning method: Restriction Enzyme; 5′ cloning site ? (unknown if destroyed); 3′ cloning site ? (unknown if destroyed)
  Sequencing primers: 5′ T7; 3′ SP6
Resource information
  A portion of this plasmid was derived from a plasmid made by: Abraham Pinter
Terms and licenses: Academic/Nonprofit Terms; Industry Terms: Not Available to Industry
Depositor comments: YFP was cloned into the NheI site of pFr-MuLV273/274 from Abraham Pinter. The entire Env gene was then transferred into pcDNA3.
How to cite: Friend MLV Env YFP was a gift from Walther Mothes (Addgene plasmid # 1820 ; http://n2t.net/addgene:1820 ; RRID:Addgene_1820)
