[The description below was written by a language model from this plasmid's Addgene catalogue record and pLannotate feature annotations shown in this document.]
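Description:
Friend MLV Env YFP is a pcDNA3-based mammalian expression plasmid of about 8.8 kb that encodes the envelope glycoprotein of Friend murine leukemia virus with EYFP inserted internally. It is maintained in E. coli through a high-copy ColE1/pUC-type origin with ampicillin resistance. It also carries an f1 origin and an SV40 promoter–neo–SV40 poly(A) cassette that allows G418 selection of stably transfected mammalian cells.

The payload is driven by the CMV immediate-early enhancer and promoter and terminated by the bGH polyadenylation signal, with flanking T7 and SP6 promoters that also serve as sequencing primer sites. According to the depositor, YFP was first cloned into an NheI site of an earlier Friend MLV env plasmid, and the whole Env gene was then moved into pcDNA3. Both feature tables agree with this, showing an N-terminal env segment, the EYFP coding sequence, and then the remaining env sequence including the transmembrane (TM) fusion subunit, all on the same strand. The fluorescent protein therefore sits within Env rather than at either terminus. Some env fragments are matched by the annotation software to related gammaretroviral proteins (GALV or endogenous mouse env), which probably reflects homology rather than a different origin. Fragments of retroviral pol are annotated upstream of env, which suggests that some flanking viral sequence was carried over with the insert. A short "HIV-1 LTR" hit beside the CMV promoter is probably an annotation artefact.

The associated publication concerns live-cell visualization of retroviral replication and budding, so the plasmid fits use in tracking fluorescently labelled Env in transfected cells. The cloning sites used are not recorded.
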