Features (pLannotate 1.2.2; 25 found; start..end, strand, type, name):
    133..512     +  enhancer       CMV enhancer: human cytomegalovirus immediate early enhancer
    513..716     +  promoter       CMV promoter: human cytomegalovirus (CMV) immediate early promoter
    712..745     +  LTR            5' LTR (truncated) (fragment): truncated 5' long terminal repeat (LTR) from HIV-1
    761..779     +  promoter       T7 promoter: promoter for bacteriophage T7 RNA polymerase
    786..1304    +  CDS            gag-pol (fragment): POL_MLVMS - Experimental evidence at protein level: Swiss-Prot protein existence level 1. [Integrase]: Catalyzes viral DNA integration into the host chromosome, by performing a series of DNA cutting and joining reactions. This enzyme activity takes place after virion entry into a cell and reverse transcription of the RNA genome in dsDNA. The first step in the integration process is 3' processing. This step requires a complex comprising the viral genome, matrix protein and integrase. This complex is called the pre-integration complex (PIC). The integrase protein removes 2 nucleotides from each
   1333..1524    +  CDS            Pol (fragment): POL1_MOUSE - Experimental evidence at transcript level: Swiss-Prot protein existence level 2. From Mus musculus (Mouse).
   1539..2396    +  CDS            env (fragment) (sequence partly withheld): ENV_GALV - Experimental evidence at transcript level: Swiss-Prot protein existence level 2. The transmembrane protein (TM) acts as a class I viral fusion protein. Under the current model, the protein has at least 3 conformational states: pre-fusion native state, pre-hairpin intermediate state, and post-fusion hairpin state. During viral and target cell membrane fusion, the coiled coil regions (heptad repeats) assume a trimer-of-hairpins structure, positioning the fusion peptide in close proximity to the C-terminal region of the ectodomain. The formation of this structure appears to drive appos
   2400..3110    +  CDS            EYFP: EYFP is a basic (constitutively fluorescent) green/yellow fluorescent protein published in 1996, derived from Aequorea victoria. It is reported to be a very rapidly-maturing weak dimer with high acid sensitivity.
   3153..4214    +  CDS            env (fragment): ENV_GALV - Experimental evidence at transcript level: Swiss-Prot protein existence level 2. The transmembrane protein (TM) acts as a class I viral fusion protein. Under the current model, the protein has at least 3 conformational states: pre-fusion native state, pre-hairpin intermediate state, and post-fusion hairpin state. During viral and target cell membrane fusion, the coiled coil regions (heptad repeats) assume a trimer-of-hairpins structure, positioning the fusion peptide in close proximity to the C-terminal region of the ectodomain. The formation of this structure appears to drive appos
   4278..4296    -  promoter       SP6 promoter: promoter for bacteriophage SP6 RNA polymerase
   4322..4546    +  polyA_signal   bGH poly(A) signal: bovine growth hormone polyadenylation signal
   4550..4571    +  promoter       SV40 promoter (fragment): SV40 enhancer and early promoter
   4592..5020    +  rep_origin     f1 ori (sequence partly withheld): f1 bacteriophage origin of replication; arrow indicates direction of (+) strand synthesis
   5034..5363    +  promoter       SV40 promoter: SV40 enhancer and early promoter
   5430..6221    +  CDS            neo: KKA2_KLEPN - Also known as kan, nptII. Experimental evidence at protein level: Swiss-Prot protein existence level 1. Resistance to kanamycin, neomycin, paromomycin, ribostamycin, butirosin and gentamicin B. From Klebsiella pneumoniae.
   6245..6403    +  CDS            ble (fragment): BLE_KLEPN - Experimental evidence at protein level: Swiss-Prot protein existence level 1. Binding protein with a strong affinity to the bleomycin family of antibiotics. Binds to CL990; an antimitotic-antibiotic compound. From Klebsiella pneumoniae.
   6398..6519    +  polyA_signal   SV40 poly(A) signal: SV40 polyadenylation signal
   6592..6608    -  protein_bind   lac operator: The lac repressor binds to the lac operator to inhibit transcription in E. coli. This inhibition can be relieved by adding lactose or isopropyl-β-D-thiogalactopyranoside (IPTG). lac repressor encoded by lacI
   6616..6646    -  promoter       lac promoter: promoter for the E. coli lac operon
   6661..6682    -  protein_bind   CAP binding site: CAP binding activates transcription in the presence of cAMP. E. coli catabolite activator protein
   6695..6787    -  CDS            lacI (fragment): lac repressor; lacI; The lac repressor binds to the lac operator to inhibit transcription in E. coli. This inhibition can be relieved by adding lactose or isopropyl-β-D-thiogalactopyranoside (IPTG).
   6970..7558    -  rep_origin     ori: high-copy-number ColE1/pMB1/pBR322/pUC origin of replication
   7729..8589    -  CDS            AmpR: β-lactamase; bla; confers resistance to ampicillin, carbenicillin, and related antibiotics
   8590..8694    -  promoter       AmpR promoter: bla
   8753..8805    -  misc_feature   bom (fragment): basis of mobility region from pBR322
>Addgene plasmid #1820 | Friend MLV Env YFP | addgene full sequence | sequence record 468107 | Addgene NGS Result
AGGTCGCTGAGTAGTGCGCGAGCAAAATTTAAGCTACAACAAGGCAAGGCTTGACCGACAATTGCATGAA
GAATCTGCTTAGGGTTAGGCGTTTTGCGCTGCTTCGCGATGTACGGGCCAGATATACGCGTTGACATTGA
TTATTGACTAGTTATTAATAGTAATCAATTACGGGGTCATTAGTTCATAGCCCATATATGGAGTTCCGCG
TTACATAACTTACGGTAAATGGCCCGCCTGGCTGACCGCCCAACGACCCCCGCCCATTGACGTCAATAAT
GACGTATGTTCCCATAGTAACGCCAATAGGGACTTTCCATTGACGTCAATGGGTGGAGTATTTACGGTAA
ACTGCCCACTTGGCAGTACATCAAGTGTATCATATGCCAAGTACGCCCCCTATTGACGTCAATGACGGTA
AATGGCCCGCCTGGCATTATGCCCAGTACATGACCTTATGGGACTTTCCTACTTGGCAGTACATCTACGT
ATTAGTCATCGCTATTACCATGGTGATGCGGTTTTGGCAGTACATCAATGGGCGTGGATAGCGGTTTGAC
TCACGGGGATTTCCAAGTCTCCACCCCATTGACGTCAATGGGAGTTTGTTTTGGCACCAAAATCAACGGG
ACTTTCCAAAATGTCGTAACAACTCCGCCCCATTGACGCAAATGGGCGGTAGGCGTGTACGGTGGGAGGT
CTATATAAGCAGAGCTCTCTGGCTAACTAGAGAACCCACTGCTTACTGGCTTATCGAAATTAATACGACT
CACTATAGGGAGACCCAAGCTTTCCCAACCAAGAAAGAAACTGCCAAAGTTGTAACCAAGAAGCTACTAA
AAGAAATCTTCCCCAGATTCGGCATGCCACAGGTATTGGGAACCAACAATGGGCCTGCCCTCGTCTCCAA
GGTAAGTCAGACAGTAGCCGATTTATTGGGGGTTGATTGGAAACTACATTGTGCTTACAGACCCCAGAGT
TCAGGTCAGGTAGAAAGAATGAATAGGACAATCAAGGAGACTTTAACTAAATTGACGCTTGCAACTGGCT
CTAGGGACTGGGTGCTCCTGCTTCCCCCGGCCCTGTATCAAGCCCGCAACACGCCGGGCCCCCATGGTCT
CACCCCATATGACATGGCAAAGGTCACTCATAACCCCTCTCTCCAAGCTCATTTACAGGCACTCTACTTG
GTCCAGCACAAAGTCTGGAGACCGTTGGCGGCAGCTTACCAAGAACAACTAGACCGGCCGGTAGTACCTC
ACCCTTTCCGAGTCGGTGACACAGTGTGGGTCCGCAGACACCAGCGGCATCGCTGCGTGGATCCCCTCGA
CTCTAGAACCCCGCTGGAAAGGACCCTATACCGTCCTACTGACTACCCCCACCGCTCTCAAAGTAGACGG
CATTGCAGCGTGGATCCACGCTGCCCACGTAAAGGCTGCCGACACCAGGATTGAGCCACCAGCAGAATCG
ACATGGCGTGTTCAACGCTCCCAAAATCCCCTAAAGATAAGATTGACCCGCGGGACCTCCTAATCCCCTT
AATTCTCTTCCTGTCTCTCAAAGGGGCCAGATCCGCA
[687 nt withheld, positions 1578-2264]
CTAGGACCTCGGGTCCCGATAGGACCGAACCCCGTCCTGGCAGACCAACTTTCGCTCCCGCGACCTAATC
CCCTACCCAAACCTGCCAAGTCTCCCCCCGCCTCTAATTCGACTCCCACATTGATTTCCGCTAGCAGCAA
GGGCGAGGAGCTGTTCACCGGGGTGGTGCCCATCCTGGTCGAGCTGGACGGCGACGTAAACGGCCACAAG
TTCAGCGTGTCCGGCGAGGGCGAGGGCGATGCCACCTACGGCAAGCTGACCCTGAAGTTCATCTGCACCA
CCGGCAAGCTGCCCGTGCCCTGGCCCACCCTCGTGACCACCTTCGGCTACGGCCTGCAGTGCTTCGCCCG
CTACCCCGACCACATGAAGCAGCACGACTTCTTCAAGTCCGCCATGCCCGAAGGCTACGTCCAGGAGCGC
ACCATCTTCTTCAAGGACGACGGCAACTACAAGACCCGCGCCGAGGTGAAGTTCGAGGGCGACACCCTGG
TGAACCGCATCGAGCTGAAGGGCATCGACTTCAAGGAGGACGGCAACATCCTGGGGCACAAGCTGGAGTA
CAACTACAACAGCCACAACGTCTATATCATGGCCGACAAGCAGAAGAACGGCATCAAGGTGAACTTCAAG
ATCCGCCACAACATCGAGGACGGCAGCGTGCAGCTCGCCGACCACTACCAGCAGAACACCCCCATCGGCG
ACGGCCCCGTGCTGCTGCCCGACAACCACTACCTGAGCTACCAGTCCGCCCTGAGCAAAGACCCCAACGA
GAAGCGCGATCACATGGTCCTGCTGGAGTTCGTGACCGCCGCCGGGATCACTCTCGGCATGGACGAGCTG
TACAAGGCTAGCGCTGTTGCCGGCGCCCCGTCCCCCACTCCCACTCAGCCCCCGCCAGCAGGAACGGGAG
ACAGGTTACTAAATCTAGTACAGGGAGCTTACCAGGCACTCAACCTTACCAACCCTGATAAAACTCAAGA
GTGCTGGTTATGCCTAGTGTCTGGACCCCCCTATTACGAAGGGGTTGCCGTCCTAGGTACTTATTCCAAC
CATACCTCTGCCCCAGCTAACTGCTCCGTGGCCTCCCAACACAAGTTGACCCTGTCCGAAGTGACTGGAC
GGGGACTCTGCATAGGAACAGTCCCAAAAACTCACCAGGCCCTGTGCAACACTACCCTTAAGATAGACAA
AGGGTCTTACTATCTAGTTGCCCCCACAGGAACTACGTGGGCATGTAACACTGGACTCACTCCATGCCTA
TCTGCCACCGTGCTTAATCGCACCACTGACTATTGCGTTCTCGTAGAGTTATGGCCCAGGGTCACCTACC
ATCCTCCCAGTTACGTCTATAGCCAGTTTGAAAAATCCTATAGACATAAAAGAGAACCAGTGTCCTTAAC
CTTGGCCCTATTATTAGGTGGGCTAACTATGGGTGGCATCGCCGCGGGAGTAGGGACAGGAACTACCGCC
CTGGTCGCCACCCAGCAGTTCCAGCAGCTCCATGCTGCCGTACAAGATGATCTCAAAGAAGTCGAAAAGT
CAATTACTAACCTAGAAAAGTCTCTTACTTCGTTGTCTGAGGTTGTGCTGCAGAATCGACGAGGCCTAGA
CCTGTTGTTCCTAAAAGAAGGAGGACTGTGTGCTGCCCTAAAAGAAGAATGTTGTTTCTATGCTGACCAT
ACAGGCCTAGTAAGAGATAGTATGGCCAAATTAAGAGAGAGACTCACTCAGAGACAAAAACTATTTGAGT
CGAGCCAAGGATGGTTCGAAGGATTGTTTAACAGATCCCCCTGGTTTACCACGTTAATATCCACCATCAT
GGGGCCTCTCATTATACTCCTACTAATTCTGCTTTTTGGACCCTGCATTCTTAATCGATTAGTCCAATTT
GTTAAAGACAGGATATCAGTGGTCCAGGCTCTAGTTTTGACTCAACAATATCACCAGCTGAAGCCACTAG
AATACGAGCCATGATAAGAATTCTGCAGATATCCATCACACTGGCGGCCCTATTCTATAGTGTCACCTAA
ATGCTAGAGCTCGCTGATCAGCCTCGACTGTGCCTTCTAGTTGCCAGCCATCTGTTGTTTGCCCCTCCCC
CGTGCCTTCCTTGACCCTGGAAGGTGCCACTCCCACTGTCCTTTCCTAATAAAATGAGGAAATTGCATCG
CATTGTCTGAGTAGGTGTCATTCTATTCTGGGGGGTGGGGTGGGGCAGGACAGCAAGGGGGAGGATTGGG
AAGACAATAGCAGGCATGCTGGGGATGCGGTGGGCTCTATGGCTTCTGAGGCGGAAAGAACCAGCTGGGG
CTCTAGGGGGTATCCCC
[124 nt withheld, positions 4592-4715]
C
[91 nt withheld, positions 4717-4807]
A
[49 nt withheld, positions 4809-4857]
CCTTTGACGTTGGAGTCCACGTTCTTT
[37 nt withheld, positions 4885-4921]
ACCCTATCTCGGTCTATTCTTTTGATTTATAAGGGATTTTGCCGATTTCGGCCTATTGGTTAAAAAATGA
GCTGATTTAACAAAAATTTAACGCGAATTAATTCTGTGGAATGTGTGTCAGTTAGGGTGTGGAAAGTCCC
CAGGCTCCCCAGCAGGCAGAAGTATGCAAAGCATGCATCTCAATTAGTCAGCAACCAGGTGTGGAAAGTC
CCCAGGCTCCCCAGCAGGCAGAAGTATGCAAAGCATGCATCTCAATTAGTCAGCAACCATAGTCCCGCCC
CTAACTCCGCCCATCCCGCCCCTAACTCCGCCCAGTTCCGCCCATTCTCCGCCCCATGGCTGACTAATTT
TTTTTATTTATGCAGAGGCCGAGGCCGCCTCTGCCTCTGAGCTATTCCAGAAGTAGTGAGGAGGCTTTTT
TGGAGGCCTAGGCTTTTGCAAAAAGCTCCCGGGAGCTTGTATATCCATTTTCGGATCTGATCAAGAGACA
GGATGAGGATCGTTTCGCATGATTGAACAAGATGGATTGCACGCAGGTTCTCCGGCCGCTTGGGTGGAGA
GGCTATTCGGCTATGACTGGGCACAACAGACAATCGGCTGCTCTGATGCCGCCGTGTTCCGGCTGTCAGC
GCAGGGGCGCCCGGTTCTTTTTGTCAAGACCGACCTGTCCGGTGCCCTGAATGAACTGCAGGACGAGGCA
GCGCGGCTATCGTGGCTGGCCACGACGGGCGTTCCTTGCGCAGCTGTGCTCGACGTTGTCACTGAAGCGG
GAAGGGACTGGCTGCTATTGGGCGAAGTGCCGGGGCAGGATCTCCTGTCATCTCACCTTGCTCCTGCCGA
GAAAGTATCCATCATGGCTGATGCAATGCGGCGGCTGCATACGCTTGATCCGGCTACCTGCCCATTCGAC
CACCAAGCGAAACATCGCATCGAGCGAGCACGTACTCGGATGGAAGCCGGTCTTGTCGATCAGGATGATC
TGGACGAAGAGCATCAGGGGCTCGCGCCAGCCGAACTGTTCGCCAGGCTCAAGGCGCGCATGCCCGACGG
CGAGGATCTCGTCGTGACCCATGGCGATGCCTGCTTGCCGAATATCATGGTGGAAAATGGCCGCTTTTCT
GGATTCATCGACTGTGGCCGGCTGGGTGTGGCGGACCGCTATCAGGACATAGCGTTGGCTACCCGTGATA
TTGCTGAAGAGCTTGGCGGCGAATGGGCTGACCGCTTCCTCGTGCTTTACGGTATCGCCGCTCCCGATTC
GCAGCGCATCGCCTTCTATCGCCTTCTTGACGAGTTCTTCTGAGCGGGACTCTGGGGTTCGAAATGACCG
ACCAAGCGACGCCCAACCTGCCATCACGAGATTTCGATTCCACCGCCGCCTTCTATGAAAGGTTGGGCTT
CGGAATCGTTTTCCGGGACGCCGGCTGGATGATCCTCCAGCGCGGGGATCTCATGCTGGAGTTCTTCGCC
CACCCCAACTTGTTTATTGCAGCTTATAATGGTTACAAATAAAGCAATAGCATCACAAATTTCACAAATA
AAGCATTTTTTTCACTGCATTCTAGTTGTGGTTTGTCCAAACTCATCAATGTATCTTATCATGTCTGTAT
ACCGTCGACCTCTAGCTAGAGCTTGGCGTAATCATGGTCATAGCTGTTTCCTGTGTGAAATTGTTATCCG
CTCACAATTCCACACAACATACGAGCCGGAAGCATAAAGTGTAAAGCCTGGGGTGCCTAATGAGTGAGCT
AACTCACATTAATTGCGTTGCGCTCACTGCCCGCTTTCCAGTCGGGAAACCTGTCGTGCCAGCTGCATTA
ATGAATCGGCCAACGCGCGGGGAGAGGCGGTTTGCGTATTGGGCGCTCTTCCGCTTCCTCGCTCACTGAC
TCGCTGCGCTCGGTCGTTCGGCTGCGGCGAGCGGTATCAGCTCACTCAAAGGCGGTAATACGGTTATCCA
CAGAATCAGGGGATAACGCAGGAAAGAACATGTGAGCAAAAGGCCAGCAAAAGGCCAGGAACCGTAAAAA
GGCCGCGTTGCTGGCGTTTTTCCATAGGCTCCGCCCCCCTGACGAGCATCACAAAAATCGACGCTCAAGT
CAGAGGTGGCGAAACCCGACAGGACTATAAAGATACCAGGCGTTTCCCCCTGGAAGCTCCCTCGTGCGCT
CTCCTGTTCCGACCCTGCCGCTTACCGGATACCTGTCCGCCTTTCTCCCTTCGGGAAGCGTGGCGCTTTC
TCATAGCTCACGCTGTAGGTATCTCAGTTCGGTGTAGGTCGTTCGCTCCAAGCTGGGCTGTGTGCACGAA
CCCCCCGTTCAGCCCGACCGCTGCGCCTTATCCGGTAACTATCGTCTTGAGTCCAACCCGGTAAGACACG
ACTTATCGCCACTGGCAGCAGCCACTGGTAACAGGATTAGCAGAGCGAGGTATGTAGGCGGTGCTACAGA
GTTCTTGAAGTGGTGGCCTAACTACGGCTACACTAGAAGAACAGTATTTGGTATCTGCGCTCTGCTGAAG
CCAGTTACCTTCGGAAAAAGAGTTGGTAGCTCTTGATCCGGCAAACAAACCACCGCTGGTAGCGGTGGTT
TTTTTGTTTGCAAGCAGCAGATTACGCGCAGAAAAAAAGGATCTCAAGAAGATCCTTTGATCTTTTCTAC
GGGGTCTGACGCTCAGTGGAACGAAAACTCACGTTAAGGGATTTTGGTCATGAGATTATCAAAAAGGATC
TTCACCTAGATCCTTTTAAATTAAAAATGAAGTTTTAAATCAATCTAAAGTATATATGAGTAAACTTGGT
CTGACAGTTACCAATGCTTAATCAGTGAGGCACCTATCTCAGCGATCTGTCTATTTCGTTCATCCATAGT
TGCCTGACTCCCCGTCGTGTAGATAACTACGATACGGGAGGGCTTACCATCTGGCCCCAGTGCTGCAATG
ATACCGCGAGACCCACGCTCACCGGCTCCAGATTTATCAGCAATAAACCAGCCAGCCGGAAGGGCCGAGC
GCAGAAGTGGTCCTGCAACTTTATCCGCCTCCATCCAGTCTATTAATTGTTGCCGGGAAGCTAGAGTAAG
TAGTTCGCCAGTTAATAGTTTGCGCAACGTTGTTGCCATTGCTACAGGCATCGTGGTGTCACGCTCGTCG
TTTGGTATGGCTTCATTCAGCTCCGGTTCCCAACGATCAAGGCGAGTTACATGATCCCCCATGTTGTGCA
AAAAAGCGGTTAGCTCCTTCGGTCCTCCGATCGTTGTCAGAAGTAAGTTGGCCGCAGTGTTATCACTCAT
GGTTATGGCAGCACTGCATAATTCTCTTACTGTCATGCCATCCGTAAGATGCTTTTCTGTGACTGGTGAG
TACTCAACCAAGTCATTCTGAGAATAGTGTATGCGGCGACCGAGTTGCTCTTGCCCGGCGTCAATACGGG
ATAATACCGCGCCACATAGCAGAACTTTAAAAGTGCTCATCATTGGAAAACGTTCTTCGGGGCGAAAACT
CTCAAGGATCTTACCGCTGTTGAGATCCAGTTCGATGTAACCCACTCGTGCACCCAACTGATCTTCAGCA
TCTTTTACTTTCACCAGCGTTTCTGGGTGAGCAAAAACAGGAAGGCAAAATGCCGCAAAAAAGGGAATAA
GGGCGACACGGAAATGTTGAATACTCATACTCTTCCTTTTTCAATATTATTGAAGCATTTATCAGGGTTA
TTGTCTCATGAGCGGATACATATTTGAATGTATTTAGAAAAATAAACAAATAGGGGTTCCGCGCACATTT
CCCCGAAAAGTGCCACCTGACGTCGACGGATCGGGAGATCTCCCGATCCCCTATGGTGCACTCTCAGTAC
AATCTGCTCTGATGCCGCATAGTTAAGCCAGTATCTGCTCCCTGCTTGTGTGTTGG
