Features (pLannotate 1.2.2; 24 found; start..end, strand, type, name):
     36..80      -  misc_feature   bom (fragment): basis of mobility region from pBR322
    235..614     +  enhancer       CMV enhancer: human cytomegalovirus immediate early enhancer
    615..818     +  promoter       CMV promoter: human cytomegalovirus (CMV) immediate early promoter
    814..847     +  LTR            5' LTR (truncated) (fragment): truncated 5' long terminal repeat (LTR) from HIV-1
    863..881     +  promoter       T7 promoter: promoter for bacteriophage T7 RNA polymerase
   1274..1624    +  CDS            Pol: POL1_MOUSE - Experimental evidence at transcript level: Swiss-Prot protein existence level 2. From Mus musculus (Mouse).
   1675..2499    +  CDS            env (fragment) (sequence partly withheld): ENV_MLVFR - Experimental evidence at protein level: Swiss-Prot protein existence level 1. The surface protein (SU) attaches the virus to the host cell by binding to its receptor. This interaction triggers the refolding of the transmembrane protein (TM) and is thought to activate its fusogenic potential by unmasking its fusion peptide. Fusion occurs at the host cell plasma membrane (By similarity). From Friend murine leukemia virus (FrMLV).
   2500..3210    +  CDS            EYFP: EYFP is a basic (constitutively fluorescent) green/yellow fluorescent protein published in 1996, derived from Aequorea victoria. It is reported to be a very rapidly-maturing weak dimer with high acid sensitivity.
   3226..4332    +  CDS            ENV1_MOUSE (fragment): Experimental evidence at protein level: Swiss-Prot protein existence level 1. The transmembrane protein (TM) acts as a class I viral fusion protein. Under the current model, the protein has at least 3 conformational states: pre-fusion native state, pre-hairpin intermediate state, and post-fusion hairpin state. During viral and target cell membrane fusion, the coiled coil regions (heptad repeats) assume a trimer-of-hairpins structure, positioning the fusion peptide in close proximity to the C-terminal region of the ectodomain. The formation of this structure appears to drive apposition and subs
   4378..4396    -  promoter       SP6 promoter: promoter for bacteriophage SP6 RNA polymerase
   4422..4646    +  polyA_signal   bGH poly(A) signal: bovine growth hormone polyadenylation signal
   4650..4671    +  promoter       SV40 promoter (fragment): SV40 enhancer and early promoter
   4692..5120    +  rep_origin     f1 ori (sequence partly withheld): f1 bacteriophage origin of replication; arrow indicates direction of (+) strand synthesis
   5134..5464    +  promoter       SV40 promoter: SV40 enhancer and early promoter
   5531..6322    +  CDS            neo: KKA2_KLEPN - Also known as kan, nptII. Experimental evidence at protein level: Swiss-Prot protein existence level 1. Resistance to kanamycin, neomycin, paromomycin, ribostamycin, butirosin and gentamicin B. From Klebsiella pneumoniae.
   6346..6504    +  CDS            ble (fragment): BLE_KLEPN - Experimental evidence at protein level: Swiss-Prot protein existence level 1. Binding protein with a strong affinity to the bleomycin family of antibiotics. Binds to CL990; an antimitotic-antibiotic compound. From Klebsiella pneumoniae.
   6499..6620    +  polyA_signal   SV40 poly(A) signal: SV40 polyadenylation signal
   6693..6709    -  protein_bind   lac operator: The lac repressor binds to the lac operator to inhibit transcription in E. coli. This inhibition can be relieved by adding lactose or isopropyl-β-D-thiogalactopyranoside (IPTG). lac repressor encoded by lacI
   6717..6747    -  promoter       lac promoter: promoter for the E. coli lac operon
   6762..6783    -  protein_bind   CAP binding site: CAP binding activates transcription in the presence of cAMP. E. coli catabolite activator protein
   6796..6888    -  CDS            lacI (fragment): lac repressor; lacI; The lac repressor binds to the lac operator to inhibit transcription in E. coli. This inhibition can be relieved by adding lactose or isopropyl-β-D-thiogalactopyranoside (IPTG).
   7071..7659    -  rep_origin     ori: high-copy-number ColE1/pMB1/pBR322/pUC origin of replication
   7830..8690    -  CDS            AmpR: β-lactamase; bla; confers resistance to ampicillin, carbenicillin, and related antibiotics
   8691..8795    -  promoter       AmpR promoter: bla
>Addgene plasmid #1820 | Friend MLV Env YFP | analyzer sequence | sequence record 377
GACGGATCGGGAGATCTCCCGATCCCCTATGGTCGACTCTCAGTACAATCTGCTCTGATGCCGCATAGTT
AAGCCAGTATCTGCTCCCTGCTTGTGTGTTGGAGGTCGCTGAGTAGTGCGCGAGCAAAATTTAAGCTACA
ACAAGGCAAGGCTTGACCGACAATTGCATGAAGAATCTGCTTAGGGTTAGGCGTTTTGCGCTGCTTCGCG
ATGTACGGGCCAGATATACGCGTTGACATTGATTATTGACTAGTTATTAATAGTAATCAATTACGGGGTC
ATTAGTTCATAGCCCATATATGGAGTTCCGCGTTACATAACTTACGGTAAATGGCCCGCCTGGCTGACCG
CCCAACGACCCCCGCCCATTGACGTCAATAATGACGTATGTTCCCATAGTAACGCCAATAGGGACTTTCC
ATTGACGTCAATGGGTGGACTATTTACGGTAAACTGCCCACTTGGCAGTACATCAAGTGTATCATATGCC
AAGTACGCCCCCTATTGACGTCAATGACGGTAAATGGCCCGCCTGGCATTATGCCCAGTACATGACCTTA
TGGGACTTTCCTACTTGGCAGTACATCTACGTATTAGTCATCGCTATTACCATGGTGATGCGGTTTTGGC
AGTACATCAATGGGCGTGGATAGCGGTTTGACTCACGGGGATTTCCAAGTCTCCACCCCATTGACGTCAA
TGGGAGTTTGTTTTGGCACCAAAATCAACGGGACTTTCCAAAATGTCGTAACAACTCCGCCCCATTGACG
CAAATGGGCGGTAGGCGTGTACGGTGGGAGGTCTATATAAGCAGAGCTCTCTGGCTAACTAGAGAACCCA
CTGCTTACTGGCTTATCGAAATTAATACGACTCACTATAGGGAGACCCAAGCTTAACCAAGAAGCTACTA
GAAGAAATCTTCCCTAGATTCGGCATGCCACAGGTATTGGGAACCGACAATGGGCCTGCCTTCGTCTCCA
AGGTAAGTCAGACAGTAGCCGATTTATTGGGGGTTGATTGGAAACTACATTGTGCTTACAGACCCCAGAG
TTCAGGTCAGGTAGAAAGAATGAATAGGACAATCAAGGAGACTTTAACTAAATTGACGCTTGCAACTGGC
TCTAGGGACTGGGTGCTCCTGCTTCCCCTTGCCCTGTATCGAGCCCGCAACACGCCGGGCCCCCACGGTC
TCACCCCATATGAAATCTTATATGGGGCACCCCCGCCCCTTGTAAACTTCCCTGATCCTGACATGGCAAA
GGTTACTCATAACCCCTCTCTCCAAGCTCATTTACAGGCACTCTACCTGGTCCAGCACGAAGTCTGGAGA
CCGTTGGCGGCAGCTTACCAAGAGCAACTAGACCGGCCGGTAGTACCTCACCCTTTCCGGGTCGGTGACA
CAGTGTGGGTCCGCAGACACCAAACTAAAAATCTAGAACCCCGCTGGAAAGGACCCTATACCGTCCTACT
GACTACCCCCACCGCTCTCAAAGTAGACGGCATTGCAGCGTGGATCCACGCTGCCCACGTAAAGGCTGCC
GACACCAGGATTGAGCCACCAGCAGAATCGACATGGCGTGTTCAACGCTCCCAAAATCCCCTAAAGATAA
GATTGACCCGCGGGACCTCCTAATCCCCTTAATTCTCTTCCTGTCTCTCAAAGGGGCCAGATCCGCA
[687 nt withheld, positions 1678-2364]
CTAGGACCTCGGGTACCGATAGGACCGAACCCCGTCCTGGCAGACCAACTTTCGCTCCCGCGACCTAATC
CCCTACCCAAACCTGCCAAGTCTCCCCCCGCCTCTAATTCGACTCCCACATTGATTTCCGCTAGCAGCAA
GGGCGAGGAGCTGTTCACCGGGGTGGTGCCCATCCTGGTCGAGCTGGACGGCGACGTAAACGGCCACAAG
TTCAGCGTGTCCGGCGAGGGCGAGGGCGATGCCACCTACGGCAAGCTGACCCTGAAGTTCATCTGCACCA
CCGGCAAGCTGCCCGTGCCCTGGCCCACCCTCGTGACCACCTTCGGCTACGGCCTGCAGTGCTTCGCCCG
CTACCCCGACCACATGAAGCAGCACGACTTCTTCAAGTCCGCCATGCCCGAAGGCTACGTCCAGGAGCGC
ACCATCTTCTTCAAGGACGACGGCAACTACAAGACCCGCGCCGAGGTGAAGTTCGAGGGCGACACCCTGG
TGAACCGCATCGAGCTGAAGGGCATCGACTTCAAGGAGGACGGCAACATCCTGGGGCACAAGCTGGAGTA
CAACTACAACAGCCACAACGTCTATATCATGGCCGACAAGCAGAAGAACGGCATCAAGGTGAACTTCAAG
ATCCGCCACAACATCGAGGACGGCAGCGTGCAGCTCGCCGACCACTACCAGCAGAACACCCCCATCGGCG
ACGGCCCCGTGCTGCTGCCCGACAACCACTACCTGAGCTACCAGTCCGCCCTGAGCAAAGACCCCAACGA
GAAGCGCGATCACATGGTCCTGCTGGAGTTCGTGACCGCCGCCGGGATCACTCTCGGCATGGACGAGCTG
TACAAGGCTAGCGCTGTTGCCGGCGCCCCGTCCCCCACTCCCACTCAGCCCCCGCCAGCAGGAACGGGAG
ACAGGTTACTAAATCTAGTACAGGGAGCTTACCAGGCACTCAACCTTACCAACCCTGATAAAACTCAAGA
GTGCTGGTTATGCCTAGTGTCTGGACCCCCCTATTACGAAGGGGTTGCCGTCCTAGGTACTTATTCCAAC
CATACCTCTGCCCCAGCTAACTGCTCCGTGGCCTCCCAACACAAGTTGACCCTGTCCGAAGTGACTGGAC
GGGGACTCTGCATAGGAACAGTCCCAAAAACTCACCAGGCCCTGTGCAACACTACCCTTAAGATAGACAA
AGGGTCTTACTATCTAGTTGCCCCCACAGGAACTACGTGGGCATGTAACACTGGACTCACTCCATGCCTA
TCTGCCACCGTGCTTAATCGCACCACTGACTATTGCGTTCTCGTAGAGTTATGGCCCAGGGTCACCTACC
ATCCTCCCAGTTACGTCTATAGCCAGTTTGAAAAATCCTATAGACATAAAAGAGAACCAGTGTCCTTAAC
CTTGGCCCTATTATTAGGTGGGCTAACTATGGGTGGCATCGCCGCGGGAGTAGGGACAGGAACTACCGCC
CTGGTCGCCACCCAGCAGTTCCAGCAGCTCCATGCTGCCGTACAAGATGATCTCAAAGAAGTCGAAAAGT
CAATTACTAACCTAGAAAAGTCTCTTACTTCGTTGTCTGAGGTTGTGCTGCAGAATCGACGAGGCCTAGA
CCTGTTGTTCCTAAAAGAAGGAGGACTGTGTGCTGCCCTAAAAGAAGAATGTTGTTTCTATGCTGACCAT
ACAGGCCTAGTAAGAGATAGTATGGCCAAATTAAGAGAGAGACTCACTCAGAGACAAAAACTATTTGAGT
CGAGCCAAGGATGGTTCGAAGGATTGTTTAACAGATCCCCCTGGTTTACCACGTTAATATCCACCATCAT
GGGGCCTCTCATTATACTCCTACTAATTCTGCTTTTTGGACCCTGCATTCTTAATCGATTAGTCCAATTT
GTTAAAGACAGGATATCAGTGGTCCAGGCTTTAGTTTTGACTCAACAATATCACCAGCTGAAGCCACTAG
AATACGAGCCATGATAAGAATTCTGCAGATATCCATCACACTGGCGGCCCTATTCTATAGTGTCACCTAA
ATGCTAGAGCTCGCTGATCAGCCTCGACTGTGCCTTCTAGTTGCCAGCCATCTGTTGTTTGCCCCTCCCC
CGTGCCTTCCTTGACCCTGGAAGGTGCCACTCCCACTGTCCTTTCCTAATAAAATGAGGAAATTGCATCG
CATTGTCTGAGTAGGTGTCATTCTATTCTGGGGGGTGGGGTGGGGCAGGACAGCAAGGGGGAGGATTGGG
AAGACAATAGCAGGCATGCTGGGGATGCGGTGGGCTCTATGGCTTCTGAGGCGGAAAGAACCAGCTGGGG
CTCTAGGGGGTATCCCC
[124 nt withheld, positions 4692-4815]
C
[32 nt withheld, positions 4817-4848]
CA
[57 nt withheld, positions 4851-4907]
A
[49 nt withheld, positions 4909-4957]
CCTTTGACGTTGGAGTCCACGTTCTTT
[37 nt withheld, positions 4985-5021]
ACCCTATCTCGGTCTATTCTTTTGATTTATAAGGGATTTTGGGGATTTCGGCCTATTGGTTAAAAAATGA
GCTGATTTAACAAAAATTTAACGCGAATTAATTCTGTGGAATGTGTGTCAGTTAGGGTGTGGAAAGTCCC
CAGGCTCCCCAGGCAGGCAGAAGTATGCAAAGCATGCATCTCAATTAGTCAGCAACCAGGTGTGGAAAGT
CCCCAGGCTCCCCAGCAGGCAGAAGTATGCAAAGCATGCATCTCAATTAGTCAGCAACCATAGTCCCGCC
CCTAACTCCGCCCATCCCGCCCCTAACTCCGCCCAGTTCCGCCCATTCTCCGCCCCATGGCTGACTAATT
TTTTTTATTTATGCAGAGGCCGAGGCCGCCTCTGCCTCTGAGCTATTCCAGAAGTAGTGAGGAGGCTTTT
TTGGAGGCCTAGGCTTTTGCAAAAAGCTCCCGGGAGCTTGTATATCCATTTTCGGATCTGATCAAGAGAC
AGGATGAGGATCGTTTCGCATGATTGAACAAGATGGATTGCACGCAGGTTCTCCGGCCGCTTGGGTGGAG
AGGCTATTCGGCTATGACTGGGCACAACAGACAATCGGCTGCTCTGATGCCGCCGTGTTCCGGCTGTCAG
CGCAGGGGCGCCCGGTTCTTTTTGTCAAGACCGACCTGTCCGGTGCCCTGAATGAACTGCAGGACGAGGC
AGCGCGGCTATCGTGGCTGGCCACGACGGGCGTTCCTTGCGCAGCTGTGCTCGACGTTGTCACTGAAGCG
GGAAGGGACTGGCTGCTATTGGGCGAAGTGCCGGGGCAGGATCTCCTGTCATCTCACCTTGCTCCTGCCG
AGAAAGTATCCATCATGGCTGATGCAATGCGGCGGCTGCATACGCTTGATCCGGCTACCTGCCCATTCGA
CCACCAAGCGAAACATCGCATCGAGCGAGCACGTACTCGGATGGAAGCCGGTCTTGTCGATCAGGATGAT
CTGGACGAAGAGCATCAGGGGCTCGCGCCAGCCGAACTGTTCGCCAGGCTCAAGGCGCGCATGCCCGACG
GCGAGGATCTCGTCGTGACCCATGGCGATGCCTGCTTGCCGAATATCATGGTGGAAAATGGCCGCTTTTC
TGGATTCATCGACTGTGGCCGGCTGGGTGTGGCGGACCGCTATCAGGACATAGCGTTGGCTACCCGTGAT
ATTGCTGAAGAGCTTGGCGGCGAATGGGCTGACCGCTTCCTCGTGCTTTACGGTATCGCCGCTCCCGATT
CGCAGCGCATCGCCTTCTATCGCCTTCTTGACGAGTTCTTCTGAGCGGGACTCTGGGGTTCGAAATGACC
GACCAAGCGACGCCCAACCTGCCATCACGAGATTTCGATTCCACCGCCGCCTTCTATGAAAGGTTGGGCT
TCGGAATCGTTTTCCGGGACGCCGGCTGGATGATCCTCCAGCGCGGGGATCTCATGCTGGAGTTCTTCGC
CCACCCCAACTTGTTTATTGCAGCTTATAATGGTTACAAATAAAGCAATAGCATCACAAATTTCACAAAT
AAAGCATTTTTTTCACTGCATTCTAGTTGTGGTTTGTCCAAACTCATCAATGTATCTTATCATGTCTGTA
TACCGTCGACCTCTAGCTAGAGCTTGGCGTAATCATGGTCATAGCTGTTTCCTGTGTGAAATTGTTATCC
GCTCACAATTCCACACAACATACGAGCCGGAAGCATAAAGTGTAAAGCCTGGGGTGCCTAATGAGTGAGC
TAACTCACATTAATTGCGTTGCGCTCACTGCCCGCTTTCCAGTCGGGAAACCTGTCGTGCCAGCTGCATT
AATGAATCGGCCAACGCGCGGGGAGAGGCGGTTTGCGTATTGGGCGCTCTTCCGCTTCCTCGCTCACTGA
CTCGCTGCGCTCGGTCGTTCGGCTGCGGCGAGCGGTATCAGCTCACTCAAAGGCGGTAATACGGTTATCC
ACAGAATCAGGGGATAACGCAGGAAAGAACATGTGAGCAAAAGGCCAGCAAAAGGCCAGGAACCGTAAAA
AGGCCGCGTTGCTGGCGTTTTTCCATAGGCTCCGCCCCCCTGACGAGCATCACAAAAATCGACGCTCAAG
TCAGAGGTGGCGAAACCCGACAGGACTATAAAGATACCAGGCGTTTCCCCCTGGAAGCTCCCTCGTGCGC
TCTCCTGTTCCGACCCTGCCGCTTACCGGATACCTGTCCGCCTTTCTCCCTTCGGGAAGCGTGGCGCTTT
CTCAATGCTCACGCTGTAGGTATCTCAGTTCGGTGTAGGTCGTTCGCTCCAAGCTGGGCTGTGTGCACGA
ACCCCCCGTTCAGCCCGACCGCTGCGCCTTATCCGGTAACTATCGTCTTGAGTCCAACCCGGTAAGACAC
GACTTATCGCCACTGGCAGCAGCCACTGGTAACAGGATTAGCAGAGCGAGGTATGTAGGCGGTGCTACAG
AGTTCTTGAAGTGGTGGCCTAACTACGGCTACACTAGAAGGACAGTATTTGGTATCTGCGCTCTGCTGAA
GCCAGTTACCTTCGGAAAAAGAGTTGGTAGCTCTTGATCCGGCAAACAAACCACCGCTGGTAGCGGTGGT
TTTTTTGTTTGCAAGCAGCAGATTACGCGCAGAAAAAAAGGATCTCAAGAAGATCCTTTGATCTTTTCTA
CGGGGTCTGACGCTCAGTGGAACGAAAACTCACGTTAAGGGATTTTGGTCATGAGATTATCAAAAAGGAT
CTTCACCTAGATCCTTTTAAATTAAAAATGAAGTTTTAAATCAATCTAAAGTATATATGAGTAAACTTGG
TCTGACAGTTACCAATGCTTAATCAGTGAGGCACCTATCTCAGCGATCTGTCTATTTCGTTCATCCATAG
TTGCCTGACTCCCCGTCGTGTAGATAACTACGATACGGGAGGGCTTACCATCTGGCCCCAGTGCTGCAAT
GATACCGCGAGACCCACGCTCACCGGCTCCAGATTTATCAGCAATAAACCAGCCAGCCGGAAGGGCCGAG
CGCAGAAGTGGTCCTGCAACTTTATCCGCCTCCATCCAGTCTATTAATTGTTGCCGGGAAGCTAGAGTAA
GTAGTTCGCCAGTTAATAGTTTGCGCAACGTTGTTGCCATTGCTACAGGCATCGTGGTGTCACGCTCGTC
GTTTGGTATGGCTTCATTCAGCTCCGGTTCCCAACGATCAAGGCGAGTTACATGATCCCCCATGTTGTGC
AAAAAAGCGGTTAGCTCCTTCGGTCCTCCGATCGTTGTCAGAAGTAAGTTGGCCGCAGTGTTATCACTCA
TGGTTATGGCAGCACTGCATAATTCTCTTACTGTCATGCCATCCGTAAGATGCTTTTCTGTGACTGGTGA
GTACTCAACCAAGTCATTCTGAGAATAGTGTATGCGGCGACCGAGTTGCTCTTGCCCGGCGTCAATACGG
GATAATACCGCGCCACATAGCAGAACTTTAAAAGTGCTCATCATTGGAAAACGTTCTTCGGGGCGAAAAC
TCTCAAGGATCTTACCGCTGTTGAGATCCAGTTCGATGTAACCCACTCGTGCACCCAACTGATCTTCAGC
ATCTTTTACTTTCACCAGCGTTTCTGGGTGAGCAAAAACAGGAAGGCAAAATGCCGCAAAAAAGGGAATA
AGGGCGACACGGAAATGTTGAATACTCATACTCTTCCTTTTTCAATATTATTGAAGCATTTATCAGGGTT
ATTGTCTCATGAGCGGATACATATTTGAATGTATTTAGAAAAATAAACAAATAGGGGTTCCGCGCACATT
TCCCCGAAAAGTGCCACCTGACGTC
