>Addgene plasmid #1820 | Friend MLV Env YFP | addgene partial sequence | sequence record 16887 | T7 5'-TAATACGACTCACTATAGGG-3'
AGTTGTAACCAAGAAGCTACTAAAAGAAATCTTCCCCAGATTCGGCATGCCACAGGTATTGGGAACCAAC
AATGGGCCTGCCCTCGTCTCCAAGGTAAGTCAGACAGTAGCCGATTTATTGGGGGTTGATTGGAAACTAC
ATTGTGCTTACAGACCCCAGAGTTCAGGTCAGGTAGAAAGAATGAATAGGACAATCAAGGAGACTTTAAC
TAAATTGACGCTTGCAACTGGCTCTAGGGACTGGGTGCTCCTGCTTCCCCCGGCCCTGTATCAAGCCCGC
AACACGCCGGGCCCCCATGGTCTCACCCCATATGACATGGCAAAGGTCACTCATAACCCCTCTCTCCAAG
CTCATTTACAGGCACTCTACTTGGTCCAGCACAAAGTCTGGAGACCGTTGGCGGCAGCTTACCAAGAACA
ACTAGACCGGCCGGTAGTACCTCACCCTTTCCGAGTCGGTGACACAGTGTGGGTCCGCAGACACCAGCGG
CATCGCTGCGTGGATCCCCTCGACTCTAGAACCCCGCTGGAAAGGACCCTATACCGTCCTACTGACTACC
CCCACCGCTCTCAAAGTAGACGGCATTGCAGCGTGGATCCACGCTGCCCACGTAAAGGCTGCCGACACCA
GGATTGAGCCACCAGCAGAATCGACATGGCGTGTTCAACGCTCCCAAAATCCCCTAA
